>Addgene plasmid #238941 | pC1-HyPerFLEX-ERlum | addgene full sequence | sequence record 483845 | Addgene NGS Result
TAGTTATTAATAGTAATCAATTACGGGGTCATTAGTTCATAGCCCATATATGGAGTTCCGCGTTACATAA
CTTACGGTAAATGGCCCGCCTGGCTGACCGCCCAACGACCCCCGCCCATTGACGTCAATAATGACGTATG
TTCCCATAGTAACGCCAATAGGGACTTTCCATTGACGTCAATGGGTGGAGTATTTACGGTAAACTGCCCA
CTTGGCAGTACATCAAGTGTATCATATGCCAAGTACGCCCCCTATTGACGTCAATGACGGTAAATGGCCC
GCCTGGCATTATGCCCAGTACATGACCTTATGGGACTTTCCTACTTGGCAGTACATCTACGTATTAGTCA
TCGCTATTACCATGGTGATGCGGTTTTGGCAGTACATCAATGGGCGTGGATAGCGGTTTGACTCACGGGG
ATTTCCAAGTCTCCACCCCATTGACGTCAATGGGAGTTTGTTTTGGCACCAAAATCAACGGGACTTTCCA
AAATGTCGTAACAACTCCGCCCCATTGACGCAAATGGGCGGTAGGCGTGTACGGTGGGAGGTCTATATAA
GCAGAGCTGGTTTAGTGAACCGTCAGATCCGCTAGCATGCTGCTATCCGTGCCGTTGCTGCTCGGCCTCC
TCGGCCTGGCCGTCGCCGGACCGGTCGCCACCCACCTGGCTAATGAGGAGCAAAACGAATTGGAAGGTGC
TTTTAAGCTGGGCTTGATCTTTACCGTCGCCCCGTACTTGCTGCCTAAGTTGATCGTCAGCCTGCGCCGC
ACCGCCCCGAAGATGCCTTTGATGTTGGAGGAGAATTACACCCACACCCTTACCGAGTCACTGAAACGCG
GCGACGTTGACGCCATCATTGTGGCAGAGCCGTTTCAAGAGCCGGGTATTGTGACTGAACCTTTGTATGA
CGAGCCGTTTTTCGTTATCGTTCCGAAGGGCCATAGCTTCGAGGAGTTGGATGCCGTTAGCCCTCGCATG
TTGGGCGAAGAACAAGTTCTGCTTCTGACCGAGGGCAACTGTATGCGTGACCAGGTGCTTAGCATTTTTA
CCAAGGTCAAGGTGCACATGAAGAAAGCCCTTTCCGGTGACAGCTATTGGGTCTTTGTGAAACGGGTAGG
TGGCACTGGCGGTGAGCATGTTGTCTTTGGCAGTGAGGACATCGAGAACACTATGGCCAAAATGGACGAC
GGACAACTGGATGGGTTGGCCTTTGGCGCAATTCAGCTCGATGGTGACGGGAATATCCTGCAGTACAATG
CTGCTGAAGGAGACATCACAGGCAGAGATCCCAAACAGGTGATTGGGAAGAACTTCTTCAAGGATGTTGC
ACCTGGAACGGATTCTCCCGAGTTTTACGGCAAATTCAAGGAAGGCGTAGCGTCAGGGAATCTGAACACC
ATGTTCGAATGGATGATACCGACTCTTACCGATCATAGTTGCAGCGAGCTTGCCGCCAAACAGCGCATTC
AGGGTCTCACCAACACCCTTCAAGGCTCAAGCATCGATACCATCCGCCACATGGTTGCCAGTGGCTTGGC
AATCAGCGTCTTGCCTGCCACTGCCCTTACCGAAAACGACCACATGCTGTTTAGCATTATCCCGTTTGAA
GGCACCCCGCCTAGCCGCCGCGTTGTCCTGGCCTATCGCCGCAACTTTGTCCGCCCTAAGGCCCTTTCAG
CCATGAAAGCCGCAATTATGCAAAGCCAACTGCATGGTGTTAGCTTCATCTGCGATGGTGGAGGAGGTAG
ATCTGGAAAGGACGAGCTGTAAAAGCTTCGAATTCTGCAGTCGACGGTACCGCGGGCCCGGGATCCACCG
GATCTAGATAACTGATCATAATCAGCCATACCACATTTGTAGAGGTTTTACTTGCTTTAAAAAACCTCCC
ACACCTCCCCCTGAACCTGAAACATAAAATGAATGCAATTGTTGTTGTTAACTTGTTTATTGCAGCTTAT
AATGGTTACAAATAAAGCAATAGCATCACAAATTTCACAAATAAAGCATTTTTTTCACTGCATTCTAGTT
GTGGTTTGTCCAAACTCATCAATGTATCTTAACGCGTAAATTGTAAGCGTTAATATTTTGTTAAAATTCG
CGTTAAATTTTTGTTAAATCAGCTCATTTTTTAACCAATAGGCCGAAATCGGCAAAATCCCTTATAAATC
AAAAGAATAGACCGAGATAGGGT
[37 nt withheld, positions 2194-2230]
AAAGAACGTGGACTCCAACGTCAAAGG
[49 nt withheld, positions 2258-2306]
T
[91 nt withheld, positions 2308-2398]
G
[124 nt withheld, positions 2400-2523]
CAGGTGGCACTTTTCGGGGAAATGTGCGCGGAACCCCTATTTGTTTATTTTTCTAAATACATTCAAATAT
GTATCCGCTCATGAGACAATAACCCTGATAAATGCTTCAATAATATTGAAAAAGGAAGAGTCCTGAGGCG
GAAAGAACCAGCTGTGGAATGTGTGTCAGTTAGGGTGTGGAAAGTCCCCAGGCTCCCCAGCAGGCAGAAG
TATGCAAAGCATGCATCTCAATTAGTCAGCAACCAGGTGTGGAAAGTCCCCAGGCTCCCCAGCAGGCAGA
AGTATGCAAAGCATGCATCTCAATTAGTCAGCAACCATAGTCCCGCCCCTAACTCCGCCCATCCCGCCCC
TAACTCCGCCCAGTTCCGCCCATTCTCCGCCCCATGGCTGACTAATTTTTTTTATTTATGCAGAGGCCGA
GGCCGCCTCGGCCTCTGAGCTATTCCAGAAGTAGTGAGGAGGCTTTTTTGGAGGCCTAGGCTTTTGCAAA
GATCGATCAAGAGACAGGATGAGGATCGTTTCGCATGATTGAACAAGATGGATTGCACGCAGGTTCTCCG
GCCGCTTGGGTGGAGAGGCTATTCGGCTATGACTGGGCACAACAGACAATCGGCTGCTCTGATGCCGCCG
TGTTCCGGCTGTCAGCGCAGGGGCGCCCGGTTCTTTTTGTCAAGACCGACCTGTCCGGTGCCCTGAATGA
ACTGCAAGACGAGGCAGCGCGGCTATCGTGGCTGGCCACGACGGGCGTTCCTTGCGCAGCTGTGCTCGAC
GTTGTCACTGAAGCGGGAAGGGACTGGCTGCTATTGGGCGAAGTGCCGGGGCAGGATCTCCTGTCATCTC
ACCTTGCTCCTGCCGAGAAAGTATCCATCATGGCTGATGCAATGCGGCGGCTGCATACGCTTGATCCGGC
TACCTGCCCATTCGACCACCAAGCGAAACATCGCATCGAGCGAGCACGTACTCGGATGGAAGCCGGTCTT
GTCGATCAGGATGATCTGGACGAAGAGCATCAGGGGCTCGCGCCAGCCGAACTGTTCGCCAGGCTCAAGG
CGAGCATGCCCGACGGCGAGGATCTCGTCGTGACCCATGGCGATGCCTGCTTGCCGAATATCATGGTGGA
AAATGGCCGCTTTTCTGGATTCATCGACTGTGGCCGGCTGGGTGTGGCGGACCGCTATCAGGACATAGCG
TTGGCTACCCGTGATATTGCTGAAGAGCTTGGCGGCGAATGGGCTGACCGCTTCCTCGTGCTTTACGGTA
TCGCCGCTCCCGATTCGCAGCGCATCGCCTTCTATCGCCTTCTTGACGAGTTCTTCTGAGCGGGACTCTG
GGGTTCGAAATGACCGACCAAGCGACGCCCAACCTGCCATCACGAGATTTCGATTCCACCGCCGCCTTCT
ATGAAAGGTTGGGCTTCGGAATCGTTTTCCGGGACGCCGGCTGGATGATCCTCCAGCGCGGGGATCTCAT
GCTGGAGTTCTTCGCCCACCCTAGGGGGAGGCTAACTGAAACACGGAAGGAGACAATACCGGAAGGAACC
CGCGCTATGACGGCAATAAAAAGACAGAATAAAACGCACGGTGTTGGGTCGTTTGTTCATAAACGCGGGG
TTCGGTCCCAGGGCTGGCACTCTGTCGATACCCCACCGAGACCCCATTGGGGCCAATACGCCCGCGTTTC
TTCCTTTTCCCCACCCCACCCCCCAAGTTCGGGTGAAGGCCCAGGGCTCGCAGCCAACGTCGGGGCGGCA
GGCCCTGCCATAGCCTCAGGTTACTCATATATACTTTAGATTGATTTAAAACTTCATTTTTAATTTAAAA
GGATCTAGGTGAAGATCCTTTTTGATAATCTCATGACCAAAATCCCTTAACGTGAGTTTTCGTTCCACTG
AGCGTCAGACCCCGTAGAAAAGATCAAAGGATCTTCTTGAGATCCTTTTTTTCTGCGCGTAATCTGCTGC
TTGCAAACAAAAAAACCACCGCTACCAGCGGTGGTTTGTTTGCCGGATCAAGAGCTACCAACTCTTTTTC
CGAAGGTAACTGGCTTCAGCAGAGCGCAGATACCAAATACTGTTCTTCTAGTGTAGCCGTAGTTAGGCCA
CCACTTCAAGAACTCTGTAGCACCGCCTACATACCTCGCTCTGCTAATCCTGTTACCAGTGGCTGCTGCC
AGTGGCGATAAGTCGTGTCTTACCGGGTTGGACTCAAGACGATAGTTACCGGATAAGGCGCAGCGGTCGG
GCTGAACGGGGGGTTCGTGCACACAGCCCAGCTTGGAGCGAACGACCTACACCGAACTGAGATACCTACA
GCGTGAGCTATGAGAAAGCGCCACGCTTCCCGAAGGGAGAAAGGCGGACAGGTATCCGGTAAGCGGCAGG
GTCGGAACAGGAGAGCGCACGAGGGAGCTTCCAGGGGGAAACGCCTGGTATCTTTATAGTCCTGTCGGGT
TTCGCCACCTCTGACTTGAGCGTCGATTTTTGTGATGCTCGTCAGGGGGGCGGAGCCTATGGAAAAACGC
CAGCAACGCGGCCTTTTTACGGTTCCTGGCCTTTTGCTGGCCTTTTGCTCACATGTTCTTTCCTGCGTTA
TCCCCTGATTCTGTGGATAACCGTATTACCGCCATGCAT
Features (pLannotate 1.2.2; 15 found; start..end, strand, type, name):
     61..364     +  enhancer       CMV enhancer: human cytomegalovirus immediate early enhancer
    365..568     +  promoter       CMV promoter: human cytomegalovirus (CMV) immediate early promoter
   1050..1117    +  CDS            Y-FAST (fragment): small protein tag, derived from photoactive yellow protein, that allows in vivo fluorescent labeling by addition of a cell-permeant fluorogen (Plamont et al., 2016)
   1134..1423    +  CDS            Y-FAST (fragment): small protein tag, derived from photoactive yellow protein, that allows in vivo fluorescent labeling by addition of a cell-permeant fluorogen (Plamont et al., 2016)
   1773..1816    +  misc_feature   MCS (fragment): multiple cloning site
   1833..1917    +  CDS            large T antigen (fragment): large T antigen from SV40 (simian virus 40)
   1940..2061    +  polyA_signal   SV40 poly(A) signal: SV40 polyadenylation signal
   2095..2523    -  rep_origin     f1 ori (sequence partly withheld): f1 bacteriophage origin of replication; arrow indicates direction of (+) strand synthesis
   2550..2654    +  promoter       AmpR promoter: bla
   2656..3013    +  promoter       SV40 promoter: SV40 enhancer and early promoter
   3048..3842    +  CDS            NeoR/KanR: aminoglycoside phosphotransferase from Tn5; aph(3')-II (or nptII); confers resistance to neomycin, kanamycin, and G418 (Geneticin®)
   3863..4015    +  CDS            ble (fragment): BLE_KLEPN - Experimental evidence at protein level: Swiss-Prot protein existence level 1. Binding protein with a strong affinity to the bleomycin family of antibiotics. Binds to CL990; an antimitotic-antibiotic compound. From Klebsiella pneumoniae.
   4074..4121    +  polyA_signal   HSV TK poly(A) signal: herpes simplex virus thymidine kinase polyadenylation signal (Cole and Stacy, 1985)
   4212..4228    -  polyA_signal   bGH poly(A) signal (fragment): bovine growth hormone polyadenylation signal
   4450..5038    +  rep_origin     ori: high-copy-number ColE1/pMB1/pBR322/pUC origin of replication
