[The description below was written by a language model from this plasmid's Addgene catalogue record and pLannotate feature annotations shown in this document.]
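Description:
pC1-HyPerFLEX-ERlum is a mammalian expression plasmid of about 5.2 kb built on a pC1 backbone. It is used to produce HyPerFLEX, a genetically encoded fluorogenic hydrogen peroxide sensor, on the luminal side of the endoplasmic reticulum. It is maintained in E. coli at high copy through a ColE1/pUC-type origin and selected with kanamycin. The resistance gene is the Tn5 NeoR/KanR aminoglycoside phosphotransferase. This gene sits downstream of both a bacterial (bla) promoter and the SV40 enhancer/early promoter and is terminated by an HSV TK polyadenylation signal, so the same marker can also support G418 selection in mammalian cells. An f1 phage origin is present as well. The short ble, bGH poly(A) and SV40 large T annotations are small fragment matches in the backbone rather than functional units.

The payload is a synthetic open reading frame driven by the human CMV immediate-early enhancer and promoter and followed by an SV40 polyadenylation signal. According to the record, it consists of the calreticulin signal sequence, HyPerFLEX, and a C-terminal KDEL motif. The signal peptide directs the nascent protein into the ER, and KDEL acts as a retrieval signal that keeps it there. Automated annotation identifies only two adjacent fragments of the FAST fluorogen-binding tag (a photoactive yellow protein derivative) within the insert. This suggests that the sensor's signal comes from a FAST-type domain that lights up on binding an added cell-permeant fluorogen. That fits the "color-tailored" description in the associated publication title, since the colour would depend on the fluorogen supplied. The peroxide-sensing portion is not annotated, and its identity is not stated in the record. The plasmid is intended for imaging hydrogen peroxide dynamics in the ER of transfected mammalian cells.
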