Addgene plasmid #238941: pC1-HyPerFLEX-ERlum
Purpose: Mammalian expression of HyPerFLEX targeted to the luminal side of the endoplasmic reticulum membranes
Depositing lab: Vsevolod Belousov. Depositing organization: Shemyakin-Ovchinnikov Institute of Bioorganic Chemistry. Publication: A color-tailored fluorogenic sensor for hydrogen peroxide. Potekhina ES, Bass DI, Ezerina D, Fleckenstein DD, Chebotarev AS, Sysoeva VA, Maltsev DI, Pak VV, Moshchenko AA, Sokolov AI, Myasnyanko IN, Baranov MS, Fedotov AB, Zheltikov AM, Lanin AA, Messens J, Belousov VV. Nat Chem Biol. 2025 Oct 16. doi: 10.1038/s41589-025-02036-6. PubMed 41102408.
Backbone
  Vector backbone: pC1
  Vector type: Mammalian Expression
Growth in bacteria
  Bacterial resistance: Kanamycin, 50 μg/mL
  Growth temperature: 37°C
  Growth strain: DH5alpha
  Copy number: High Copy
Gene/Insert
  Gene/Insert name: HyPerFLEX-ERlum (Calreticulin signal sequence-HyPerFLEX-KDEL)
  Species: Synthetic
  Promoter: CMV
  Cloning method: Restriction Enzyme; 5′ cloning site Unknown (unknown if destroyed)
Terms and licenses: Academic/Nonprofit Terms; Industry Terms: Not Available to Industry
How to cite: pC1-HyPerFLEX-ERlum was a gift from Vsevolod Belousov (Addgene plasmid # 238941 ; http://n2t.net/addgene:238941 ; RRID:Addgene_238941)
